Addgene plasmid #89980: GFP-ataxin-3 N-t
Purpose: Expresses the GFP-tagged N-terminus (Josephin domain) of ataxin-3
Depositing lab: Nico Dantuma. Depositing organization: Karolinska Institutet. Publication: Ataxin-3 consolidates the MDC1-dependent DNA double-strand break response by counteracting the SUMO-targeted ubiquitin ligase RNF4. Pfeiffer A, Luijsterburg MS, Acs K, Wiegant WW, Helfricht A, Herzog LK, Minoia M, Bottcher C, Salomons FA, van Attikum H, Dantuma NP. EMBO J. 2017 Mar 8. pii: e201695151. doi: 10.15252/embj.201695151. PubMed 28275011.
Backbone
  Vector backbone: EGFP-C1
  Vector type: Mammalian Expression
Growth in bacteria
  Bacterial resistance: Kanamycin, 50 μg/mL
  Growth temperature: 37°C
  Growth strain: DH5alpha
  Copy number: Unknown
Gene/Insert
  Gene/Insert name: ataxin-3
  Species: H. sapiens (human)
  Insert size (bp): 546
  Mutation: construct contains aa 1-182; deleted aa 183-361
  Entrez Gene: ATXN3 (a.k.a. AT3, ATX3, JOS, MJD, MJD1, SCA3)
  Tag / fusion protein: GFP (N terminal on backbone)
  Cloning method: Restriction Enzyme; 5′ cloning site XhoI (not destroyed); 3′ cloning site BamHI (not destroyed)
  Sequencing primers: 5′ GATCACATGGTCCTGCTG; 3′ TTTAAAGCAAGTAAAACCTC
Terms and licenses: Academic/Nonprofit Terms; Industry Terms: Not Available to Industry
How to cite: GFP-ataxin-3 N-t was a gift from Nico Dantuma (Addgene plasmid # 89980 ; http://n2t.net/addgene:89980 ; RRID:Addgene_89980)
