[The description below was written by a language model from this plasmid's Addgene catalogue record and pLannotate feature annotations shown in this document.]
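Description:
GFP-ataxin-3 N-t is a mammalian expression plasmid built on the EGFP-C1 backbone that produces the N-terminal portion of human ataxin-3 (ATXN3) fused to the C-terminus of EGFP. The 546 bp insert encodes amino acids 1–182, corresponding to the Josephin domain that carries the deubiquitinating activity of the protein. Residues 183–361, the C-terminal part of the protein, are deleted. The fragment was cloned between the XhoI and BamHI sites of the multiple cloning site, both of which remain intact, so that it sits directly downstream of the EGFP coding sequence and a short linker derived from the MCS. The automated annotation labels this segment by similarity to mouse Atxn3, but the catalogue entry records the insert as human, and the annotated length matches the stated insert size.

Expression of the fusion is driven by the human cytomegalovirus immediate early enhancer and promoter and terminated by the SV40 polyadenylation signal. The backbone carries a NeoR/KanR (aminoglycoside phosphotransferase) cassette placed behind both a bacterial bla promoter and the SV40 enhancer/early promoter and followed by the HSV TK poly(A) signal. This allows kanamycin selection in E. coli and G418 selection in transfected mammalian cells. A high-copy ColE1/pUC-type origin supports bacterial propagation, and an f1 origin is also present. Short annotated fragments of ble, bGH poly(A) and SV40 large T antigen appear to be backbone remnants rather than functional units.

The construct allows the isolated Josephin domain to be visualised by fluorescence in living or fixed mammalian cells. The associated publication concerns ataxin-3 in the DNA double-strand break response, where such a truncation would help map which region of the protein is needed for its localisation or function.
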