Features (pLannotate 1.2.2; 15 found; start..end, strand, type, name):
     17..101     +  CDS            large T antigen (fragment): large T antigen from SV40 (simian virus 40)
    124..245     +  polyA_signal   SV40 poly(A) signal: SV40 polyadenylation signal
    279..707     -  rep_origin     f1 ori (sequence partly withheld): f1 bacteriophage origin of replication; arrow indicates direction of (+) strand synthesis
    734..838     +  promoter       AmpR promoter: bla
    840..1197    +  promoter       SV40 promoter: SV40 enhancer and early promoter
   1232..2026    +  CDS            NeoR/KanR: aminoglycoside phosphotransferase from Tn5; aph(3')-II (or nptII); confers resistance to neomycin, kanamycin, and G418 (Geneticin®)
   2047..2199    +  CDS            ble (fragment): BLE_KLEPN - Experimental evidence at protein level: Swiss-Prot protein existence level 1. Binding protein with a strong affinity to the bleomycin family of antibiotics. Binds to CL990; an antimitotic-antibiotic compound. From Klebsiella pneumoniae.
   2258..2305    +  polyA_signal   HSV TK poly(A) signal: herpes simplex virus thymidine kinase polyadenylation signal (Cole and Stacy, 1985)
   2396..2412    -  polyA_signal   bGH poly(A) signal (fragment): bovine growth hormone polyadenylation signal
   2634..3222    +  rep_origin     ori: high-copy-number ColE1/pMB1/pBR322/pUC origin of replication
   3397..3700    +  enhancer       CMV enhancer: human cytomegalovirus immediate early enhancer
   3701..3904    +  promoter       CMV promoter: human cytomegalovirus (CMV) immediate early promoter
   3949..4665    +  CDS            EGFP: EGFP is a basic (constitutively fluorescent) green fluorescent protein published in 1996, derived from Aequorea victoria. It is reported to be a rapidly-maturing weak dimer with moderate acid sensitivity.
   4666..4689    +  misc_feature   MCS (fragment): multiple cloning site
   4690..5235    +  CDS            Atxn3 (fragment): ATX3_MOUSE - Also known as Mjd. Experimental evidence at protein level: Swiss-Prot protein existence level 1. Deubiquitinating enzyme involved in protein homeostasis maintenance, transcription, cytoskeleton regulation, myogenesis and degradation of misfolded chaperone substrates (By similarity). Binds long polyubiquitin chains and trims them, while it has weak or no activity against chains of 4 or less ubiquitins (By similarity). Involved in degradation of misfolded chaperone substrates via its interaction with STUB1/CHIP: recruited to monoubiquitinated STUB1/CHIP, and restricts the length of
>Addgene plasmid #89980 | GFP-ataxin-3 N-t | addgene full sequence | sequence record 181701 | Addgene NGS Result
ACCGGATCTAGATAACTGATCATAATCAGCCATACCACATTTGTAGAGGTTTTACTTGCTTTAAAAAACC
TCCCACACCTCCCCCTGAACCTGAAACATAAAATGAATGCAATTGTTGTTGTTAACTTGTTTATTGCAGC
TTATAATGGTTACAAATAAAGCAATAGCATCACAAATTTCACAAATAAAGCATTTTTTTCACTGCATTCT
AGTTGTGGTTTGTCCAAACTCATCAATGTATCTTAACGCGTAAATTGTAAGCGTTAATATTTTGTTAAAA
TTCGCGTTAAATTTTTGTTAAATCAGCTCATTTTTTAACCAATAGGCCGAAATCGGCAAAATCCCTTATA
AATCAAAAGAATAGACCGAGATAGGGT
[37 nt withheld, positions 378-414]
AAAGAACGTGGACTCCAACGTCAAAGG
[49 nt withheld, positions 442-490]
T
[91 nt withheld, positions 492-582]
G
[124 nt withheld, positions 584-707]
CAGGTGGCACTTTTCGGGGAAATGTGCGCGGAACCCCTATTTGTTTATTTTTCTAAATACATTCAAATAT
GTATCCGCTCATGAGACAATAACCCTGATAAATGCTTCAATAATATTGAAAAAGGAAGAGTCCTGAGGCG
GAAAGAACCAGCTGTGGAATGTGTGTCAGTTAGGGTGTGGAAAGTCCCCAGGCTCCCCAGCAGGCAGAAG
TATGCAAAGCATGCATCTCAATTAGTCAGCAACCAGGTGTGGAAAGTCCCCAGGCTCCCCAGCAGGCAGA
AGTATGCAAAGCATGCATCTCAATTAGTCAGCAACCATAGTCCCGCCCCTAACTCCGCCCATCCCGCCCC
TAACTCCGCCCAGTTCCGCCCATTCTCCGCCCCATGGCTGACTAATTTTTTTTATTTATGCAGAGGCCGA
GGCCGCCTCGGCCTCTGAGCTATTCCAGAAGTAGTGAGGAGGCTTTTTTGGAGGCCTAGGCTTTTGCAAA
GATCGATCAAGAGACAGGATGAGGATCGTTTCGCATGATTGAACAAGATGGATTGCACGCAGGTTCTCCG
GCCGCTTGGGTGGAGAGGCTATTCGGCTATGACTGGGCACAACAGACAATCGGCTGCTCTGATGCCGCCG
TGTTCCGGCTGTCAGCGCAGGGGCGCCCGGTTCTTTTTGTCAAGACCGACCTGTCCGGTGCCCTGAATGA
ACTGCAAGACGAGGCAGCGCGGCTATCGTGGCTGGCCACGACGGGCGTTCCTTGCGCAGCTGTGCTCGAC
GTTGTCACTGAAGCGGGAAGGGACTGGCTGCTATTGGGCGAAGTGCCGGGGCAGGATCTCCTGTCATCTC
ACCTTGCTCCTGCCGAGAAAGTATCCATCATGGCTGATGCAATGCGGCGGCTGCATACGCTTGATCCGGC
TACCTGCCCATTCGACCACCAAGCGAAACATCGCATCGAGCGAGCACGTACTCGGATGGAAGCCGGTCTT
GTCGATCAGGATGATCTGGACGAAGAGCATCAGGGGCTCGCGCCAGCCGAACTGTTCGCCAGGCTCAAGG
CGAGCATGCCCGACGGCGAGGATCTCGTCGTGACCCATGGCGATGCCTGCTTGCCGAATATCATGGTGGA
AAATGGCCGCTTTTCTGGATTCATCGACTGTGGCCGGCTGGGTGTGGCGGACCGCTATCAGGACATAGCG
TTGGCTACCCGTGATATTGCTGAAGAGCTTGGCGGCGAATGGGCTGACCGCTTCCTCGTGCTTTACGGTA
TCGCCGCTCCCGATTCGCAGCGCATCGCCTTCTATCGCCTTCTTGACGAGTTCTTCTGAGCGGGACTCTG
GGGTTCGAAATGACCGACCAAGCGACGCCCAACCTGCCATCACGAGATTTCGATTCCACCGCCGCCTTCT
ATGAAAGGTTGGGCTTCGGAATCGTTTTCCGGGACGCCGGCTGGATGATCCTCCAGCGCGGGGATCTCAT
GCTGGAGTTCTTCGCCCACCCTAGGGGGAGGCTAACTGAAACACGGAAGGAGACAATACCGGAAGGAACC
CGCGCTATGACGGCAATAAAAAGACAGAATAAAACGCACGGTGTTGGGTCGTTTGTTCATAAACGCGGGG
TTCGGTCCCAGGGCTGGCACTCTGTCGATACCCCACCGAGACCCCATTGGGGCCAATACGCCCGCGTTTC
TTCCTTTTCCCCACCCCACCCCCCAAGTTCGGGTGAAGGCCCAGGGCTCGCAGCCAACGTCGGGGCGGCA
GGCCCTGCCATAGCCTCAGGTTACTCATATATACTTTAGATTGATTTAAAACTTCATTTTTAATTTAAAA
GGATCTAGGTGAAGATCCTTTTTGATAATCTCATGACCAAAATCCCTTAACGTGAGTTTTCGTTCCACTG
AGCGTCAGACCCCGTAGAAAAGATCAAAGGATCTTCTTGAGATCCTTTTTTTCTGCGCGTAATCTGCTGC
TTGCAAACAAAAAAACCACCGCTACCAGCGGTGGTTTGTTTGCCGGATCAAGAGCTACCAACTCTTTTTC
CGAAGGTAACTGGCTTCAGCAGAGCGCAGATACCAAATACTGTTCTTCTAGTGTAGCCGTAGTTAGGCCA
CCACTTCAAGAACTCTGTAGCACCGCCTACATACCTCGCTCTGCTAATCCTGTTACCAGTGGCTGCTGCC
AGTGGCGATAAGTCGTGTCTTACCGGGTTGGACTCAAGACGATAGTTACCGGATAAGGCGCAGCGGTCGG
GCTGAACGGGGGGTTCGTGCACACAGCCCAGCTTGGAGCGAACGACCTACACCGAACTGAGATACCTACA
GCGTGAGCTATGAGAAAGCGCCACGCTTCCCGAAGGGAGAAAGGCGGACAGGTATCCGGTAAGCGGCAGG
GTCGGAACAGGAGAGCGCACGAGGGAGCTTCCAGGGGGAAACGCCTGGTATCTTTATAGTCCTGTCGGGT
TTCGCCACCTCTGACTTGAGCGTCGATTTTTGTGATGCTCGTCAGGGGGGCGGAGCCTATGGAAAAACGC
CAGCAACGCGGCCTTTTTACGGTTCCTGGCCTTTTGCTGGCCTTTTGCTCACATGTTCTTTCCTGCGTTA
TCCCCTGATTCTGTGGATAACCGTATTACCGCCATGCATTAGTTATTAATAGTAATCAATTACGGGGTCA
TTAGTTCATAGCCCATATATGGAGTTCCGCGTTACATAACTTACGGTAAATGGCCCGCCTGGCTGACCGC
CCAACGACCCCCGCCCATTGACGTCAATAATGACGTATGTTCCCATAGTAACGCCAATAGGGACTTTCCA
TTGACGTCAATGGGTGGAGTATTTACGGTAAACTGCCCACTTGGCAGTACATCAAGTGTATCATATGCCA
AGTACGCCCCCTATTGACGTCAATGACGGTAAATGGCCCGCCTGGCATTATGCCCAGTACATGACCTTAT
GGGACTTTCCTACTTGGCAGTACATCTACGTATTAGTCATCGCTATTACCATGGTGATGCGGTTTTGGCA
GTACATCAATGGGCGTGGATAGCGGTTTGACTCACGGGGATTTCCAAGTCTCCACCCCATTGACGTCAAT
GGGAGTTTGTTTTGGCACCAAAATCAACGGGACTTTCCAAAATGTCGTAACAACTCCGCCCCATTGACGC
AAATGGGCGGTAGGCGTGTACGGTGGGAGGTCTATATAAGCAGAGCTGGTTTAGTGAACCGTCAGATCCG
CTAGCGCTACCGGTCGCCACCATGGTGAGCAAGGGCGAGGAGCTGTTCACCGGGGTGGTGCCCATCCTGG
TCGAGCTGGACGGCGACGTAAACGGCCACAAGTTCAGCGTGTCCGGCGAGGGCGAGGGCGATGCCACCTA
CGGCAAGCTGACCCTGAAGTTCATCTGCACCACCGGCAAGCTGCCCGTGCCCTGGCCCACCCTCGTGACC
ACCCTGACCTACGGCGTGCAGTGCTTCAGCCGCTACCCCGACCACATGAAGCAGCACGACTTCTTCAAGT
CCGCCATGCCCGAAGGCTACGTCCAGGAGCGCACCATCTTCTTCAAGGACGACGGCAACTACAAGACCCG
CGCCGAGGTGAAGTTCGAGGGCGACACCCTGGTGAACCGCATCGAGCTGAAGGGCATCGACTTCAAGGAG
GACGGCAACATCCTGGGGCACAAGCTGGAGTACAACTACAACAGCCACAACGTCTATATCATGGCCGACA
AGCAGAAGAACGGCATCAAGGTGAACTTCAAGATCCGCCACAACATCGAGGACGGCAGCGTGCAGCTCGC
CGACCACTACCAGCAGAACACCCCCATCGGCGACGGCCCCGTGCTGCTGCCCGACAACCACTACCTGAGC
ACCCAGTCCGCCCTGAGCAAAGACCCCAACGAGAAGCGCGATCACATGGTCCTGCTGGAGTTCGTGACCG
CCGCCGGGATCACTCTCGGCATGGACGAGCTGTACAAGTCCGGACTCAGATCTCGAGCTCAAATGGAGTC
CATCTTCCACGAGAAACAAGAAGGCTCACTTTGTGCTCAACATTGCCTGAATAACTTATTGCAAGGAGAA
TATTTTAGCCCTGTGGAATTATCCTCAATTGCACATCAGCTGGATGAGGAGGAGAGGATGAGAATGGCAG
AAGGAGGAGTTACTAGTGAAGATTATCGCACGTTTTTACAGCAGCCTTCTGGAAATATGGATGACAGTGG
TTTTTTCTCTATTCAGGTTATAAGCAATGCCTTGAAAGTTTGGGGTTTAGAACTAATCCTGTTCAACAGT
CCAGAGTATCAGAGGCTCAGGATCGATCCTATAAATGAAAGATCATTTATATGCAATTATAAGGAACACT
GGTTTACAGTTAGAAAATTAGGAAAACAGTGGTTTAACTTGAATTCTCTCTTGACGGGTCCAGAATTAAT
ATCAGATACATATCTTGCACTTTTCTTGGCTCAATTACAACAGGAAGGTTATTCTATATTTGTCGTTAAG
GGTGATCTGCCAGATTGCGAAGCTGACCAACTCCTGCAGATGATTAGGTGAGGATCC
